>Addgene plasmid #15476 | pRK5-myc-PRAS40 | addgene partial sequence | sequence record 21966 | SP6 5'-ATTTAGGTGACACTATAG-3'
GTGTCCACTCCCAGGTCCAACTGCACCTCGGTTCTATCGATTGAATTCCCGAACCGACAGTCGGTCTCTT
CACCAAGGCCATTCGCGCCACCATGGAGCAAAAGCTCATTTCTGAGGAAGATCTCAATGGTGGTGGTGGT
GGGTCGACG
[99 nt withheld, positions 150-248]
GCCCCGCCGCCACCACCCCGCCCGGGCCCCTGTGCCTATCCTGCCCATGGTCGAGGAGCCCTGGCGGAGG
CAGCGCGCCGTTGCCTCCACGACATCGCACTGGCCCACAGGGCTGCCACTGCTGCTCGGCCTCCTGCGCC
CCCACCAGCACCACAGCCACCCAGTCCCACACCCAGCCCACCCCGGCCTACCCTGGCCAGAGAGGACAAC
GAGGAGGACGAGGATGAGCCCACAGAGACAGAGACCTCCGGGGAGCAGCTGGGCATTAGTGATAATGGAG
GGCTCTTTGTGATGGATGAGGACGCCACCCTCCAGGACCTTCCCCCCTTCTGTGAGTCAGACCCCGAGAG
TACAGATGATGGCAGCCTGAGCGAGGAGACCCCCGCCGGCCCTCCCACCTGCTCAGTGCCCCCAGCCT
