[The description below was written by a language model from this plasmid's Addgene catalogue record.]
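Description:
pRK5-myc-PRAS40 is a mammalian expression plasmid built on the pRK5-Myc backbone (about 4.75 kb without insert) that carries the human PRAS40 coding sequence, the product of the AKT1S1 gene (also known as Lobe). The insert of roughly 800 bp was placed between SalI and NotI sites, both of which remain intact, so the open reading frame can be excised or swapped by restriction digestion. Because the myc epitope is encoded by the backbone upstream of the cloning site, the protein is produced with an N-terminal myc tag, allowing detection by immunoblotting or immunofluorescence and recovery by immunoprecipitation with anti-myc antibodies, without needing an antibody against PRAS40 itself.

In bacteria the plasmid is maintained at high copy number under ampicillin selection. The record does not list the promoter, polyadenylation signal or origin of replication, and no feature table is provided. pRK5-family vectors generally drive expression from a CMV promoter, but that is not stated here. An SP6 primer site is noted as the 5′ sequencing primer, indicating an SP6 promoter sequence upstream of the insert. No mammalian selection marker is recorded, which suggests use mainly in transient transfection.

PRAS40 is a proline-rich substrate of Akt/PKB, and the associated publication concerns its role in relaying insulin signalling to mTOR. The construct is therefore suited to overexpressing tagged PRAS40 in cultured mammalian cells to examine its phosphorylation, its association with mTOR complex components, and its effects on downstream mTOR signalling.
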