Addgene plasmid #15476: pRK5-myc-PRAS40
Depositing lab: Do-Hyung Kim. Depositing organization: University of Minnesota. Publication: Insulin signalling to mTOR mediated by the Akt/PKB substrate PRAS40. Vander Haar E, Lee SI, Bandhakavi S, Griffin TJ, Kim DH. Nat Cell Biol. 2007 Mar . 9(3):316-23. 10.1038/ncb1547 PubMed 17277771.
Backbone
  Vector backbone: pRK5-Myc
  Backbone size w/o insert (bp): 4754
  Vector type: Mammalian Expression
Growth in bacteria
  Bacterial resistance: Ampicillin, 100 μg/mL
  Growth temperature: 37°C
  Growth strain: DH5alpha
  Copy number: High Copy
Gene/Insert
  Gene/Insert name: PRAS40
  Species: H. sapiens (human)
  Insert size (bp): 800
  Entrez Gene: AKT1S1 (a.k.a. Lobe, PRAS40)
  Tag / fusion protein: myc (N terminal on backbone)
  Cloning method: Restriction Enzyme; 5′ cloning site SalI (not destroyed); 3′ cloning site NotI (not destroyed)
  Sequencing primers: 5′ SP6
Terms and licenses: Academic/Nonprofit Terms; Industry Terms: Not Available to Industry
How to cite: pRK5-myc-PRAS40 was a gift from Do-Hyung Kim (Addgene plasmid # 15476 ; http://n2t.net/addgene:15476 ; RRID:Addgene_15476)
